>Addgene plasmid #26691 | EBV BGLF4 | addgene partial sequence | sequence record 32932 | 26691 with CMV-F
AGACACCGGGACCGATCCAGCCTCCGGGGGATCTTGGTGGCGTGAAACTCCCGCACCTCTTCGGCCAGCG
CCTTGTAGAAGCGCGTATGGCTTCTAGCTATCCTTATGACGTGCCTGACTATGCCAGCCTGGGAGGACCT
TCTAGAATGGATGTGAATATGGCTGCGGAGTTGAGCCCGACGAACTCCTCCAGCAGTGGCGAGTTGAGTG
TCTCCCCAGAACCCCCTCGAGAGACCCAGGCCTTTTTGGGGAAGGTGACTGTCATTGATTACTTCACCTT
TCAGCACAAACACCTGAAGGTGACCAACATTGATGACATGACGGAGACCCTCTATGTAAAGCTGCCGGAG
AACATGACGCGCTGTGATCACCTCCCCATTACCTGCGAGTATCTGCTGGGGCGGGGGAGCTACGGGGCCG
TGTATGCACATGCAGATAATGCCACGGTCAAACTCTATGACTCTGTGACGGAGCTGTATCACGAGCTCAT
GGTGTGTGACATGATTCAGATTGGGAAGGCCACGGCCGAGGATGGGCAGGACAAGGCCCTGGTGGACTAC
CTGTCGGCCTGCACGTCCTGCCACGCCCTGTTTATGCCCCAGTTCAGATGCAGTCTCCAGGATTATGGCC
ACTGGCATGATGGTAGTATTGAGCCCCTGGTGCGGGGCTTTCAGGGCCTCAAAGATGCCGTTTACTTTCT
GAATCGGCACTGCGGCCTCTTCCATTCGGACATTAGCCCCAGCAACATCCTGGTGGATTTCACAGACACC
ATGTGGGGCATGGGTAGGCTGGTCCTGACTGATTATGGGACTGCTTCCCTCCACGACCGCAACAAGATGC
TGGATGTGCGGCTAA
