[The description below was written by a language model from this plasmid's Addgene catalogue record.]
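Description:
EBV BGLF4 is a mammalian expression plasmid built on the pCGN backbone (about 5 kb without the insert) that carries the BGLF4 open reading frame from Epstein-Barr virus. It is maintained in E. coli as a high-copy plasmid under ampicillin selection. The record lists no mammalian selection marker, so it is best regarded as a transient-transfection construct. No feature table accompanies the entry, and the insert size and the origin of replication are not stated.

The BGLF4 coding sequence was inserted by restriction cloning between XbaI and BamHI sites, both of which remain intact, so the insert can be excised or moved to another vector. An HA epitope tag is fused to the N terminus of the protein, which allows detection by immunoblotting, immunofluorescence or immunoprecipitation with anti-HA antibodies. The promoter is not explicitly named in the record. However, the recommended sequencing primers, a CMV forward primer upstream and a beta-globin polyadenylation reverse primer downstream, imply that the insert lies between a cytomegalovirus promoter and a beta-globin polyadenylation signal.

BGLF4 encodes the conserved herpesvirus protein kinase of EBV, a gammaherpesvirus. The associated publication examines cyclin-dependent kinase-like activity shared by the conserved kinases of the beta- and gammaherpesviruses. The plasmid is therefore suited to expressing tagged BGLF4 in mammalian cells to study its kinase activity, its substrates and its effects on cell-cycle-related pathways, and to compare it with the orthologous kinases of other herpesviruses.
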