Addgene plasmid #26691: EBV BGLF4
Depositing lab: Robert Kalejta. Depositing organization: University of Wisconsin, Madison. Publication: Cyclin-dependent kinase-like function is shared by the beta- and gamma- subset of the conserved herpesvirus protein kinases. Kuny CV, Chinchilla K, Culbertson MR, Kalejta RF. PLoS Pathog. 2010 . 6(9):. 10.1371/journal.ppat.1001092 PubMed 20838604.
Backbone
  Vector backbone: pCGN
  Backbone size w/o insert (bp): 5000
  Vector type: Mammalian Expression
Growth in bacteria
  Bacterial resistance: Ampicillin, 100 μg/mL
  Growth temperature: 37°C
  Growth strain: DH5alpha
  Copy number: High Copy
Gene/Insert
  Gene/Insert name: BGLF4
  Species: Epstein Bar Virus (EBV)
  GenBank ID: DQ279927
  Tag / fusion protein: HA (N terminal on insert)
  Cloning method: Restriction Enzyme; 5′ cloning site XbaI (not destroyed); 3′ cloning site BamHI (not destroyed)
  Sequencing primers: 5′ CMV-F; 3′ Bglob-pA-R
Terms and licenses: Academic/Nonprofit Terms; Industry Terms: Not Available to Industry
Depositor comments: BGLF4 Accession No.: DQ279927
How to cite: EBV BGLF4 was a gift from Robert Kalejta (Addgene plasmid # 26691 ; http://n2t.net/addgene:26691 ; RRID:Addgene_26691)
